Addgene plasmid #34214: KHBD00052
Depositing lab: Bart Deplancke. Depositing organization: Swiss Federal Institute of Technology (EPFL). Publication: Automated protein-DNA interaction screening of Drosophila regulatory elements. Korneel Hens, Jean-Daniel Feuz, Alina Isakova, Antonina Lagovitina, Andreas Massouras, Julien Bryois, Patrick Callaerts, Susan E. Celniker, Bart Deplancke. Nat Methods. 2011 Oct 30;8(12):1065-70. 10.1038/nmeth.1763 PubMed 22037703.
Backbone
  Vector backbone: pDONR221
  Backbone manufacturer: Invitrogen
  Backbone size w/o insert (bp): 2536
  Vector type: Gateway Donor Vector
Growth in bacteria
  Bacterial resistance: Kanamycin, 50 μg/mL
  Growth temperature: 37°C
  Growth strain: DH5alpha
  Copy number: High Copy
Gene/Insert
  Gene/Insert name: CG7691 (alt names: FBgn0038626; CG7691)
  Species: D. melanogaster (fly)
  Insert size (bp): 849
  Entrez Gene: CG7691 (a.k.a. Dmel_CG7691, Dmel\CG7691)
  Cloning method: Gateway Cloning
  Sequencing primers: 5′ M13F; 3′ M13R
Terms and licenses: Academic/Nonprofit Terms; Industry Terms: Not Available to Industry
Depositor comments: Please note that the ORFs in this collection were cloned open-ended (without a stop codon).
How to cite: KHBD00052 was a gift from Bart Deplancke (Addgene plasmid # 34214 ; http://n2t.net/addgene:34214 ; RRID:Addgene_34214)
