[The description below was written by a language model from this plasmid's Addgene catalogue record.]
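Description:
KHBD00052 is a Gateway clone built on the Invitrogen pDONR221 backbone, carrying the open reading frame of the Drosophila melanogaster gene CG7691 (FBgn0038626). The insert is recorded as 849 bp, in a backbone of about 2.5 kb without insert. The catalogue lists the vector type as a Gateway donor vector, and the ORF was introduced by Gateway cloning; recombining an insert into a pDONR vector normally produces an entry clone in which the ORF is flanked by attL sites, although no feature table is supplied to confirm the site arrangement. The plasmid is maintained in E. coli at high copy number under kanamycin selection. M13 forward and reverse priming sites flank the insert and are used to sequence it.

The plasmid is a shuttle for the coding sequence rather than an expression construct: the record names no promoter driving the insert, and pDONR221-type vectors are not designed to express it. Instead, the ORF is meant to be transferred by recombination into Gateway destination vectors that supply the promoter, tags or fusion partners. The depositor notes that ORFs in this collection were cloned open-ended, without a stop codon, which allows in-frame C-terminal fusions after transfer as well as N-terminal ones. The clone belongs to a collection associated with a study on automated screening of protein–DNA interactions at Drosophila regulatory elements, so its expected use is as a source of the CG7691 ORF for such interaction assays. The record does not describe the function of the CG7691 protein.
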