>Addgene plasmid #34214 | KHBD00052 | depositor partial sequence | sequence record 40781 | KHBD00052 sequence 849 bps
ATGCCAAGAATTTTTCGCAGTTTCTTGTCCGATCGCTATAATGGCAAGCAGGAACGATTCTACGACCGAT
ATGAAGATTTTTGTCAAGTCATTCCAAACTTACCGCCAATGCCCAGGCCAAAAACCAACCACCACAGCAG
GGTAGCCACAAAACCGGAGCCCAAAACCAACGTAAAGTTCACCTATTGTTTTGGTCAAAGTGAACCGAGC
GGCGATTGGCGACAGGGCGACGATATACCCATTGTGGTCCGGAGAGAAATGGAGGAGCGACTAGGCATCC
AACTGATGAGTGTCCTACCAATAACGGAAAGCTCTCTGCTCAGTCATACCATCTGGGAGCTGAAAATGCC
AGGTGAAAGTTTTGATTCGATACCAAAAACCAGAAACGGCATCAAGGTTGGCATCATTACGGTCACGGCT
GAGTCCAAGCAAACTCGCACGAAACTCAAGCGGAAAGGACCAATTTTGGCTAATGTGACAGTGCCATCAA
ATATTGTGGAAATCCCACCAATCCAGCAAAGAAAAATGCCGGAAAAGAGACGTTTAAAGCGAGTGGGCGG
GCAATTCGAGTGCATTGATTGCGACAAGAAGTTCGATCATTCCTGGATGCTGACTGCACACACAAGGACG
CACACTGGTGAAAAGCCCTTTGTGTGTCCTGATGGCAGTTGCCGCAAAGCCTTTTCGGATAGGTCCAATC
TGCGCTCCCATCAGCGCACCATGGGCCACCACGAGTGGCAGCATCAATGTGGACAGTGTGGCAAGTATTT
CAGTCAGTTTTCCTATTTGAATCGACACTCGTTGGACGCTTGTCGCAAGTATCTGCTGTCCGTGATGCAT
AAGAGGTTC
