>Addgene plasmid #34214 | KHBD00052 | addgene partial sequence | sequence record 41723 | M13-Rev 5'-CAGGAAACAGCTATGACC-3'
ATTTTATTTTGACTGATAGTGACCTGTTCGTTGCAACAAATTGATAAGCAATGCTTTCTTATAATGCCAA
CTTTGTACAAGAAAGTTGGCAAGAACCTCTTATGCATCACGGACAGCAGATACTTGCGACAAGCGTCCAA
CGAGTGTCGATTCAAATAGGAAAACTGACTGAAATACTTGCCACACTGTCCACATTGATGCTGCCACTCG
TGGTGGCCCATGGTGCGCTGATGGGAGCGCAGATTGGACCTATCCGAAAAGGCTTTGCGGCAACTGCCAT
CAGGACACACAAAGGGCTTTTCACCAGTGTGCGTCCTTGTGTGTGCAGTCAGCATCCAGGAATGATCGAA
CTTCTTGTCGCAATCAATGCACTCGAATTGCCCGCCCACTCGCTTTAAACGTCTCTTTTCCGGCATTTTT
CTTTGCTGGATTGGTGGGATTTCCACAATATTTGATGGCACTGTCACATTAGCCAAAATTGGTCCTTTCC
GCTTGAGTTTCGTGCGAGTTTGCTTGGACTCAGCCGTGACCGTAATGATGCCAACCTTGATGCCGTTTCT
GGTTTTTGGTATCGAATCAAAACTTTCACCTGGCATTTTCAGCTCCCAGATGGTATGACTGAGCAGAGAG
CTTTCCGTTATTGGTAGGACACTCATCAGTTGGATGCCTAGTCGCTCCTCCATTTCTCTCCGGACCACAA
TGGGTATATCGTCGCCCTGTCGCCAATCGCCGCTCGGTTCACTTTGACCAAAACAATAGGTGAACTTTAC
